>Addgene plasmid #232367 | pGL3_chr18q12.3 | addgene full sequence | sequence record 466711 | Addgene NGS Result
AGAGCCTAGAAGAAGGTGGAGCATATGATAAACACTGACCAAAGGTTAGCTGTTTTCTCATCCCACATAT
TATTTAATTTTAAGAACAACCCAGAAGTTGTGTACTATCATTATATTATAGGCGAGAACGTTTTGGCTTA
GAGAGGTGAAGCATGACTTGCACTAAGTCATGTATCTAATAAATGGTGTAGCCAAATTTAGCATGAAAGT
CTGTGGGACACTACACTTTTTGTTTTCTCCAGGGATGTTTCTAATTCACATTCTGAACTTGGTACCACAT
GAACACTTCCTTTGATCTAAGCAGTCCCTTCCGTTGGAATCCCCTGAGTTTACTTCTTCTCTTTGGTGTT
TCAAGCCACTGGATTTAATTAAAGAGAACTGAGTTTCTGTTTGTTGGAAAACCTTCAGGAAAGGAACCTA
TTTTTAATGATTTGGAAAATGAAGAATTAAACAAATCTGAGCCTGTAGCTGCAATTATTAGCAAATAGTT
TGGGTGATAGGACTATGGATGGAGAGAAATAAACGTTCCACAGCGCTAGCACGCGTAAGAGCTCGGTACC
TATCGATAGAGAAATGTTCTGGCACCTGCACTTGCACTGGGGACAGCCTATTTTGCTAGTTTGTTTTGTT
TCGTTTTGTTTTGATGGAGAGCGTATGTTAGTACTATCGATTCACACAAAAAACCAACACACAGATGTAA
TGAAAATAAAGATATTTTATTGCGGCCGCTCCAAGTACCTCCCGTACCTTAATATTACTTACTTATCATG
GTAGCTTGGGCTGGCGTAATAGCGAAGAGGCCCGCACCGATCGCCCTTCCCAACAGTTGCGCAGCCTGAA
TGGCGAATGGCAAATTGTAAGCGTTAATATTTTGTTAAAATTCGCGTTAAATTTTTGTTAAATCAGCTCA
TTTTTTAACCAATAGGCCGAAATCGGCAAAATCCCTTATAAATCAAAAGAATAGACCGAGATAGGGT
[37 nt withheld, positions 978-1014]
AAAGAACGTGGACTCCAACGTCAAAGG
[49 nt withheld, positions 1042-1090]
T
[91 nt withheld, positions 1092-1182]
G
[124 nt withheld, positions 1184-1307]
CAGGTGGCACTTTTCGGGGAAATGTGCGCGGAACCCCTATTTGTTTATTTTTCTAAATACATTCAAATAT
GTATCCGCTCATGAGACAATAACCCTGATAAATGCTTCAATAATATTGAAAAAGGAAGAGTATGAGTATT
CAACATTTCCGTGTCGCCCTTATTCCCTTTTTTGCGGCATTTTGCCTTCCTGTTTTTGCTCACCCAGAAA
CGCTGGTGAAAGTAAAAGATGCTGAAGATCAGTTGGGTGCACGAGTGGGTTACATCGAACTGGATCTCAA
CAGCGGTAAGATCCTTGAGAGTTTTCGCCCCGAAGAACGTTTTCCAATGATGAGCACTTTTAAAGTTCTG
CTATGTGGCGCGGTATTATCCCGTATTGACGCCGGGCAAGAGCAACTCGGTCGCCGCATACACTATTCTC
AGAATGACTTGGTTGAGTACTCACCAGTCACAGAAAAGCATCTTACGGATGGCATGACAGTAAGAGAATT
ATGCAGTGCTGCCATAACCATGAGTGATAACACTGCGGCCAACTTACTTCTGACAACGATCGGAGGACCG
AAGGAGCTAACCGCTTTTTTGCACAACATGGGGGATCATGTAACTCGCCTTGATCGTTGGGAACCGGAGC
TGAATGAAGCCATACCAAACGACGAGCGTGACACCACGATGCCTGTAGCAATGGCAACAACGTTGCGCAA
ACTATTAACTGGCGAACTACTTACTCTAGCTTCCCGGCAACAATTAATAGACTGGATGGAGGCGGATAAA
GTTGCAGGACCACTTCTGCGCTCGGCCCTTCCGGCTGGCTGGTTTATTGCTGATAAATCTGGAGCCGGTG
AGCGTGGGTCTCGCGGTATCATTGCAGCACTGGGGCCAGATGGTAAGCCCTCCCGTATCGTAGTTATCTA
CACGACGGGGAGTCAGGCAACTATGGATGAACGAAATAGACAGATCGCTGAGATAGGTGCCTCACTGATT
AAGCATTGGTAACTGTCAGACCAAGTTTACTCATATATACTTTAGATTGATTTAAAACTTCATTTTTAAT
TTAAAAGGATCTAGGTGAAGATCCTTTTTGATAATCTCATGACCAAAATCCCTTAACGTGAGTTTTCGTT
CCACTGAGCGTCAGACCCCGTAGAAAAGATCAAAGGATCTTCTTGAGATCCTTTTTTTCTGCGCGTAATC
TGCTGCTTGCAAACAAAAAAACCACCGCTACCAGCGGTGGTTTGTTTGCCGGATCAAGAGCTACCAACTC
TTTTTCCGAAGGTAACTGGCTTCAGCAGAGCGCAGATACCAAATACTGTTCTTCTAGTGTAGCCGTAGTT
AGGCCACCACTTCAAGAACTCTGTAGCACCGCCTACATACCTCGCTCTGCTAATCCTGTTACCAGTGGCT
GCTGCCAGTGGCGATAAGTCGTGTCTTACCGGGTTGGACTCAAGACGATAGTTACCGGATAAGGCGCAGC
GGTCGGGCTGAACGGGGGGTTCGTGCACACAGCCCAGCTTGGAGCGAACGACCTACACCGAACTGAGATA
CCTACAGCGTGAGCTATGAGAAAGCGCCACGCTTCCCGAAGGGAGAAAGGCGGACAGGTATCCGGTAAGC
GGCAGGGTCGGAACAGGAGAGCGCACGAGGGAGCTTCCAGGGGGAAACGCCTGGTATCTTTATAGTCCTG
TCGGGTTTCGCCACCTCTGACTTGAGCGTCGATTTTTGTGATGCTCGTCAGGGGGGCGGAGCCTATGGAA
AAACGCCAGCAACGCGGCCTTTTTACGGTTCCTGGCCTTTTGCTGGCCTTTTGCTCACATGTTCTTTCCT
GCGTTATCCCCTGATTCTGTGGATAACCGTATTACCGCCTTTGAGTGAGCTGATACCGCTCGCCGCAGCC
GAACGACCGAGCGCAGCGAGTCAGTGAGCGAGGAAGCGGAAGAGCGCTGCCGGCACCTGTCCTACGAGTT
GCATGATAAAGAAGACAGTCATAAGTGCGGCGACGATAGTCATGCCCCGCGCCCACCGGAAGGAGCTGAC
TGGGTTGAAGGCTCTCAAGGGCATCGGTCGACGGATCCAGATCCTTATCGATTTTACCACATTTGTAGAG
GTTTTACTTGCTTTAAAAAACCTCCCACACCTCCCCCTGAACCTGAAACATAAAATGAATGCAATTGTTG
TTGTTAACTTGTTTATTGCAGCTTATAATGGTTACAAATAAAGCAATAGCATCACAAATTTCACAAATAA
AGCATTTTTTTCACTGCATTCTAGTTGTGGTTTGTCCAAACTCATCAATGTATCTTATCATGTCTGCTCG
AAGCGGCCGGCCGCCCCGACTCTAGAATTACACGGCGATCTTTCCGCCCTTCTTGGCCTTTATGAGGATC
TCTCTGATTTTTCTTGCGTCGAGTTTTCCGGTAAGACCTTTCGGTACTTCGTCCACAAACACAACTCCTC
CGCGCAACTTTTTCGCGGTTGTTACTTGACTGGCGACGTAATCCACGATCTCTTTTTCCGTCATCGTCTT
TCCGTGCTCCAAAACAACAACGGCGGCGGGAAGTTCACCGGCGTCATCGTCGGGAAGACCTGCGACACCT
GCGTCGAAGATGTTGGGGTGTTGGAGCAAGATGGATTCCAATTCAGCGGGAGCCACCTGATAGCCTTTGT
ACTTAATCAGAGACTTCAGGCGGTCAACGATGAAGAAGTGTTCGTCTTCGTCCCAGTAAGCTATGTCTCC
AGAATGTAGCCATCCATCCTTGTCAATCAAGGCGTTGGTCGCTTCCGGATTGTTTACATAACCGGACATA
ATCATAGGACCTCTCACACACAGTTCGCCTCTTTGATTAACGCCCAGCGTTTTCCCGGTATCCAGATCCA
CAACCTTCGCTTCAAAAAATGGAACAACTTTACCGACCGCGCCCGGTTTATCATCCCCCTCGGGTGTAAT
CAGAATAGCTGATGTAGTCTCAGTGAGCCCATATCCTTGCCTGATACCTGGCAGATGGAACCTCTTGGCA
ACCGCTTCCCCGACTTCCTTAGAGAGGGGAGCGCCACCAGAAGCAATTTCGTGTAAATTAGATAAATCGT
ATTTGTCAATCAGAGTGCTTTTGGCGAAGAAGGAGAATAGGGTTGGCACCAGCAGCGCACTTTGAATCTT
GTAATCCTGAAGGCTCCTCAGAAACAGCTCTTCTTCAAATCTATACATTAAGACGACTCGAAATCCACAT
ATCAAATATCCGAGTGTAGTAAACATTCCAAAACCGTGATGGAATGGAACAACACTTAAAATCGCAGTAT
CCGGAATGATTTGATTGCCAAAAATAGGATCTCTGGCATGCGAGAATCTCACGCAGGCAGTTCTATGAGG
CAGAGCGACACCTTTAGGCAGACCAGTAGATCCAGAGGAGTTCATGATCAGTGCAATTGTCTTGTCCCTA
TCGAAGGACTCTGGCACAAAATCGTATTCATTAAAACCGGGAGGTAGATGAGATGTGACGAACGTGTACA
TCGACTGAAATCCCTGGTAATCCGTTTTAGAATCCATGATAATAATTTTTTGGATGATTGGGAGCTTTTT
TTGCACGTTCAAAATTTTTTGCAACCCCTTTTTGGAAACGAACACCACGGTAGGCTGCGAAATGCCCATA
CTGTTGAGCAATTCACGTTCATTATAAATGTCGTTCGCGGGCGCAACTGCAACTCCGATAAATAACGCGC
CCAACACCGGCATAAAGAATTGAAGAGAGTTTTCACTGCATACGACGATTCTGTGATTTGTATTCAGCCC
ATATCGTTTCATAGCTTCTGCCAACCGAACGGACATTTCGAAGTACTCAGCGTAAGTGATGTCCACCTCG
ATATGTGCATCTGTAAAAGCAATTGTTCCAGGAACCAGGGCGTATCTCTTCATAGCCTTATGCAGTTGCT
CTCCAGCGGTTCCATCTTCCAGCGGATAGAATGGCGCCGGGCCTTTCTTTATGTTTTTGGCGTCTTCCAT
GGTGGCTTTACCAACAGTACCGGAATGCCAAGCTTTTTGCAAAAGCCTAGGCCTCCAAAAAAGCCTCCTC
ACTACTTCTGGAATAGCTCAGAGGCCGAGGCGGCCTCGGCCTCTGCATAAATAAAAAAAATTAGTCAGCG
ATGGGGCGGAGAATGGGCGGAACTGGGCGGAGTTAGGGGCGGGATGGGCGGAGTTAGGGGCGGGACTATG
GTTGCTGACTAATTGAGATGCAGATCGCAGATC
Features (pLannotate 1.2.2; 12 found; start..end, strand, type, name):
    568..659     -  misc_feature   pause site: RNA polymerase II transcriptional pause signal from the human α2 globin gene
    673..721     -  polyA_signal   poly(A) signal: synthetic polyadenylation signal
    780..847     +  CDS            lacZα (fragment): LacZα fragment of β-galactosidase; lacZ fragment
    879..1307    -  rep_origin     f1 ori (sequence partly withheld): f1 bacteriophage origin of replication; arrow indicates direction of (+) strand synthesis
   1334..1438    +  promoter       AmpR promoter: bla
   1439..2299    +  CDS            AmpR: β-lactamase; bla; confers resistance to ampicillin, carbenicillin, and related antibiotics
   2470..3058    +  rep_origin     ori: high-copy-number ColE1/pMB1/pBR322/pUC origin of replication
   3238..3370    -  CDS            TcR (fragment): tetracycline efflux protein; tet; confers resistance to tetracycline
   3392..3460    +  CDS            large T antigen (fragment): large T antigen from SV40 (simian virus 40)
   3483..3604    +  polyA_signal   SV40 poly(A) signal: SV40 polyadenylation signal
   3645..5297    -  CDS            luciferase: firefly luciferase; luc+; enhanced luc+ version of the luciferase gene
   5333..5529    -  promoter       SV40 promoter: SV40 early promoter
