[The description below was written by a language model from this plasmid's Addgene catalogue record and pLannotate feature annotations shown in this document.]
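Description:
pGL3_chr18q12.3 is a firefly luciferase reporter plasmid built on the Promega pGL3 backbone, carrying a roughly 500 bp segment of human genomic DNA from chromosome 18q12.3 (chr18:43938484-43938985; the genome assembly is not stated). The full sequence is 5,540 nt. It is propagated in E. coli as a high-copy plasmid through a ColE1/pUC-type origin and selected with ampicillin via the β-lactamase gene and its own promoter. An f1 phage origin is also present, which permits single-stranded DNA production. Short annotated fragments of lacZα, the tetracycline resistance gene and SV40 large T antigen are non-functional backbone remnants rather than working parts.

The reporter unit consists of the SV40 early promoter driving the enhanced luc+ firefly luciferase coding sequence, terminated by the SV40 late poly(A) signal. Upstream of this unit, a synthetic poly(A) signal and the α2-globin RNA polymerase II pause site block read-through transcription from the backbone, keeping background luciferase expression low. The presence of the SV40 promoter indicates a promoter-containing pGL3 configuration, in which a test fragment is assayed for its ability to modulate transcription from a basal promoter. The genomic insert itself is not annotated in the feature table. It most likely occupies the unannotated stretch spanning the sequence origin, between the SV40 promoter and the pause site, but the cloning sites are recorded as unknown, so its exact position and orientation cannot be confirmed. The record gives no purpose beyond the cloning itself, but the design is consistent with transfecting the plasmid into mammalian cells to test the human fragment for enhancer or other cis-regulatory activity by luciferase readout.
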