Addgene plasmid #232367: pGL3_chr18q12.3
Purpose: chr18:43938484-43938985 cloned into pGL3
Depositing lab: Joanna Wysocka. Depositing organization: Stanford University.
Backbone
  Vector backbone: pGL3 Luciferase Reporter Vector
  Backbone manufacturer: Promega
  Vector type: Luciferase
Growth in bacteria
  Bacterial resistance: Ampicillin, 100 μg/mL
  Growth temperature: 37°C
  Growth strain: DH5alpha
  Copy number: High Copy
Gene/Insert
  Gene/Insert name: chr18q12.3
  Species: H. sapiens (human)
  Cloning method: Restriction Enzyme; 5′ cloning site Unknown (unknown if destroyed)
Terms and licenses: Academic/Nonprofit Terms; Industry Terms: Not Available to Industry
How to cite: pGL3_chr18q12.3 was a gift from Joanna Wysocka (Addgene plasmid # 232367 ; http://n2t.net/addgene:232367 ; RRID:Addgene_232367)
